Addgene plasmid #86009: Lenti CGIP + TTR target
Purpose: lenti reporter plasmid with TTR_V30M-specific gRNA target-sequence, to be used with tGFP #26864
Depositing lab: Tobias Cantz. Depositing organization: Medizinische Hochschule Hannover. Publication: Improved bi-allelic modification of a transcriptionally silent locus in patient-derived iPSC by Cas9 nickase. Eggenschwiler R, Moslem M, Fraguas MS, Galla M, Papp O, Naujock M, Fonfara I, Gensch I, Wahner A, Beh-Pajooh A, Mussolino C, Tauscher M, Steinemann D, Wegner F, Petri S, Schambach A, Charpentier E, Cathomen T, Cantz T. Sci Rep. 2016 Dec 2;6:38198. doi: 10.1038/srep38198. PubMed 27910942.
Backbone
  Vector backbone: unknown
  Vector type: Lentiviral
Growth in bacteria
  Bacterial resistance: Ampicillin, 100 μg/mL
  Growth temperature: 37°C
  Growth strain: NEB Stable
  Copy number: High Copy
Gene/Insert 1
  Gene/Insert name: CAG promoter (alt name: CMV i/e enhancer + chicken beta-actin promoter)
  Insert size (bp): 1651
  Cloning method: Unknown
  Sequencing primers: 5′ TTACAAAAATTCAAAATTTTATC
Gene/Insert 2
  Gene/Insert name: TTR target
  Species: H. sapiens (human)
  Insert size (bp): 136
  Mutation: V30M
  Cloning method: Restriction Enzyme; 5′ cloning site AgeI (not destroyed); 3′ cloning site AscI (not destroyed)
  Sequencing primers: 5′ TCCTGGGCAACGTGCTGGTTATTG
Terms and licenses: Academic/Nonprofit Terms; Industry Terms: Not Available to Industry
How to cite: Lenti CGIP + TTR target was a gift from Tobias Cantz (Addgene plasmid # 86009 ; http://n2t.net/addgene:86009 ; RRID:Addgene_86009)
