[The description below was written by a language model from this plasmid's Addgene catalogue record and pLannotate feature annotations shown in this document.]
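Description:
Lenti CGIP + TTR target is a third-generation-style, self-inactivating HIV-1 lentiviral reporter plasmid; the parental backbone is recorded as unknown. It is propagated in E. coli through a high-copy ColE1/pUC-type origin with ampicillin selection (AmpR), and the bacterial portion also carries an f1 origin, lac promoter/operator remnants and T7/T3 promoters. The viral frame consists of an RSV promoter driving a truncated 5' LTR, the Ψ packaging signal with a gag fragment, the RRE, cPPT/CTS, a WPRE and a ΔU3 3' LTR. An SV40 poly(A) signal and SV40 origin follow the 3' LTR. Packaging functions are not encoded and must be supplied in trans.

The internal expression cassette is driven by the CAG promoter (CMV immediate-early enhancer, chicken β-actin promoter and chimeric intron). Downstream, the feature table shows an EGFP coding sequence split into two fragments by a short human TTR segment, which matches the 136 bp "TTR target" insert carrying the V30M mutation and cloned between AgeI and AscI. An EMCV IRES then links puromycin N-acetyltransferase to the same transcript, so transduced cells can be selected with puromycin regardless of fluorescence.

According to the record, the plasmid serves as a lentiviral reporter bearing the target sequence of a TTR V30M-specific gRNA. It is meant to be used together with a separate tGFP plasmid. The layout suggests an interrupted-GFP assay, in which nuclease or nickase cleavage at the TTR site and repair from the companion plasmid would restore fluorescence, but the record does not spell out this mechanism. The associated work concerns Cas9 nickase-mediated gene modification in patient-derived iPSCs.
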