Features (pLannotate 1.2.2; 32 found; start..end, strand, type, name):
      8..229     +  promoter       RSV promoter: Rous sarcoma virus enhancer/promoter
    236..416     +  LTR            5' LTR (truncated): truncated 5' long terminal repeat (LTR) from HIV-1
    460..585     +  misc_feature   HIV-1 Ψ: packaging signal of human immunodeficiency virus type 1
    569..932     +  CDS            HIV-1 gag (fragment): gag protein from human immunodeficiency virus 1; gag
   1027..1363    +  ncRNA          RRE: Accession: RF00036 - HIV Rev response element
   1688..1788    +  CDS            Rev (fragment): human immunodeficiency virus 1 (HIV-1) Rev protein; rev; enhances nuclear export of unspliced and incompletely spliced viral mRNAs
   1807..1924    +  misc_feature   cPPT/CTS: central polypurine tract and central termination sequence of HIV-1
   1947..2250    +  enhancer       CMV enhancer: human cytomegalovirus immediate early enhancer
   2253..2528    +  promoter       chicken β-actin promoter: No description available
   2529..3541    +  intron         chimeric intron: chimera between introns from chicken β-actin and rabbit β-globin
   3625..3963    +  CDS            (3-F)Tyr-EGFP (fragment): (3-F)Tyr-EGFP is a basic (constitutively fluorescent) green fluorescent protein published in 2004, derived from Aequorea victoria.
   3954..4088    +  CDS            TTR (fragment): TTHY_HUMAN - Also known as PALB. Experimental evidence at protein level: Swiss-Prot protein existence level 1. Thyroid hormone-binding protein. Probably transports thyroxine from the bloodstream to the brain. From Homo sapiens (Human).
   4086..4478    +  CDS            EGFP (fragment): the original enhanced GFP (Yang et al., 1996) mammalian codon-optimized
   4629..5091    +  misc_feature   IRES: internal ribosome entry site (IRES) of the encephalomyocarditis virus (EMCV)
   5105..5704    +  CDS            PuroR: puromycin N-acetyltransferase; pac from Streptomyces alboniger; confers resistance to puromycin
   5758..5792    +  misc_feature   MCS (fragment): pBluescript multiple cloning site
   5814..6402    +  misc_feature   WPRE: woodchuck hepatitis virus posttranscriptional regulatory element
   6419..6487    +  CDS            nef (fragment): NEF_HV1Z2 - Experimental evidence at protein level: Swiss-Prot protein existence level 1. Extracellular Nef protein targets CD4(+) T-lymphocytes for apoptosis by interacting with CXCR4 surface receptors. From Human immunodeficiency virus type 1 group M subtype D (isolate Z2/CDC-Z34) (HIV-1).
   6489..6722    +  LTR            3' LTR (ΔU3): self-inactivating 3' long terminal repeat (LTR) from HIV-1
   6794..6915    +  polyA_signal   SV40 poly(A) signal: SV40 polyadenylation signal
   6934..7069    +  rep_origin     SV40 ori: SV40 origin of replication
   7102..7120    -  promoter       T7 promoter: promoter for bacteriophage T7 RNA polymerase
   7128..7283    +  CDS            lacZα (fragment): LacZα fragment of β-galactosidase; lacZ fragment
   7291..7746    +  rep_origin     f1 ori (sequence partly withheld): f1 bacteriophage origin of replication; arrow indicates direction of (+) strand synthesis
   7775..7879    +  promoter       AmpR promoter: bla
   7880..8740    +  CDS            AmpR: β-lactamase; bla; confers resistance to ampicillin, carbenicillin, and related antibiotics
   8911..9499    +  rep_origin     ori: high-copy-number ColE1/pMB1/pBR322/pUC origin of replication
   9682..9774    +  CDS            lacI (fragment): lac repressor; lacI; The lac repressor binds to the lac operator to inhibit transcription in E. coli. This inhibition can be relieved by adding lactose or isopropyl-β-D-thiogalactopyranoside (IPTG).
   9787..9808    +  protein_bind   CAP binding site: CAP binding activates transcription in the presence of cAMP. E. coli catabolite activator protein
   9823..9853    +  promoter       lac promoter: promoter for the E. coli lac operon
   9861..9877    +  protein_bind   lac operator: The lac repressor binds to the lac operator to inhibit transcription in E. coli. This inhibition can be relieved by adding lactose or isopropyl-β-D-thiogalactopyranoside (IPTG). lac repressor encoded by lacI
   9922..9940    +  promoter       T3 promoter: promoter for bacteriophage T3 RNA polymerase
>Addgene plasmid #86009 | Lenti CGIP + TTR target | depositor full sequence | sequence record 167086 | full
AGCTTAATGTAGTCTTATGCAATACTCTTGTAGTCTTGCAACATGGTAACGATGAGTTAGCAACATGCCT
TACAAGGAGAGAAAAAGCACCGTGCATGCCGATTGGTGGAAGTAAGGTGGTACGATCGTGCCTTATTAGG
AAGGCAACAGACGGGTCTGACATGGATTGGACGAACCACTGAATTGCCGCATTGCAGAGATATTGTATTT
AAGTGCCTAGCTCGATACAATAAACGGGTCTCTCTGGTTAGACCAGATCTGAGCCTGGGAGCTCTCTGGC
TAACTAGGGAACCCACTGCTTAAGCCTCAATAAAGCTTGCCTTGAGTGCTTCAAGTAGTGTGTGCCCGTC
TGTTGTGTGACTCTGGTAACTAGAGATCCCTCAGACCCTTTTAGTCAGTGTGGAAAATCTCTAGCAGTGG
CGCCCGAACAGGGACCTGAAAGCGAAAGGGAAACCAGAGCTCTCTCGACGCAGGACTCGGCTTGCTGAAG
CGCGCACGGCAAGAGGCGAGGGGCGGCGACTGGTGAGTACGCCAAAAATTTTGACTAGCGGAGGCTAGAA
GGAGAGAGATGGGTGCGAGAGCGTCAGTATTAAGCGGGGGAGAATTAGATCGCGATGGGAAAAAATTCGG
TTAAGGCCAGGGGGAAAGAAAAAATATAAATTAAAACATATAGTATGGGCAAGCAGGGAGCTAGAACGAT
TCGCAGTTAATCCTGGCCTGTTAGAAACATCAGAAGGCTGTAGACAAATACTGGGACAGCTACAACCATC
CCTTCAGACAGGATCAGAAGAACTTAGATCATTATATAATACAGTAGCAACCCTCTATTGTGTGCATCAA
AGGATAGAGATAAAAGACACCAAGGAAGCTTTAGACAAGATAGAGGAAGAGCAAAACAAAAGTAAGACCA
CCGCACAGCAAGCGGCCGCTGATCTTCAGACCTGGAGGAGGAGATATGAGGGACAATTGGAGAAGTGAAT
TATATAAATATAAAGTAGTAAAAATTGAACCATTAGGAGTAGCACCCACCAAGGCAAAGAGAAGAGTGGT
GCAGAGAGAAAAAAGAGCAGTGGGAATAGGAGCTTTGTTCCTTGGGTTCTTGGGAGCAGCAGGAAGCACT
ATGGGCGCAGCCTCAATGACGCTGACGGTACAGGCCAGACAATTATTGTCTGGTATAGTGCAGCAGCAGA
ACAATTTGCTGAGGGCTATTGAGGCGCAACAGCATCTGTTGCAACTCACAGTCTGGGGCATCAAGCAGCT
CCAGGCAAGAATCCTGGCTGTGGAAAGATACCTAAAGGATCAACAGCTCCTGGGGATTTGGGGTTGCTCT
GGAAAACTCATTTGCACCACTGCTGTGCCTTGGAATGCTAGTTGGAGTAATAAATCTCTGGAACAGATTT
GGAATCACACGACCTGGATGGAGTGGGACAGAGAAATTAACAATTACACAAGCTTAATACACTCCTTAAT
TGAAGAATCGCAAAACCAGCAAGAAAAGAATGAACAAGAATTATTGGAATTAGATAAATGGGCAAGTTTG
TGGAATTGGTTTAACATAACAAATTGGCTGTGGTATATAAAATTATTCATAATGATAGTAGGAGGCTTGG
TAGGTTTAAGAATAGTTTTTGCTGTACTTTCTATAGTGAATAGAGTTAGGCAGGGATATTCACCATTATC
GTTTCAGACCCACCTCCCAACCCCGAGGGGACCCGACAGGCCCGAAGGAATAGAAGAAGAAGGTGGAGAG
AGAGACAGAGACAGATCCATTCGATTAGTGAACGGATCTCGACGGTATCGGTTAACTTTTAAAAGAAAAG
GGGGGATTGGGGGGTACAGTGCAGGGGAAAGAATAGTAGACATAATAGCAACAGACATACAAACTAAAGA
ATTACAAAAACAAATTACAAAAATTCAAAATTTTATCGATAAGCTTGGGAGTTCCGCGTTACATAACTTA
CGGTAAATGGCCCGCCTGGCTGACCGCCCAACGACCCCCGCCCATTGACGTCAATAATGACGTATGTTCC
CATAGTAACGCCAATAGGGACTTTCCATTGACGTCAATGGGTGGAGTATTTACGGTAAACTGCCCACTTG
GCAGTACATCAAGTGTATCATATGCCAAGTACGCCCCCTATTGACGTCAATGACGGTAAATGGCCCGCCT
GGCATTATGCCCAGTACATGACCTTATGGGACTTTCCTACTTGGCAGTACATCTACGTATTAGTCATCGC
TATTACCATGGGTCGAGGTGAGCCCCACGTTCTGCTTCACTCTCCCCATCTCCCCCCCCTCCCCACCCCC
AATTTTGTATTTATTTATTTTTTAATTATTTTGTGCAGCGATGGGGGCGGGGGGGGGGGGGGCGCGCGCC
AGGCGGGGCGGGGCGGGGCGAGGGGCGGGGCGGGGCGAGGCGGAGAGGTGCGGCGGCAGCCAATCAGAGC
GGCGCGCTCCGAAAGTTTCCTTTTATGGCGAGGCGGCGGCGGCGGCGGCCCTATAAAAAGCGAAGCGCGC
GGCGGGCGGGAGTCGCTGCGTTGCCTTCGCCCCGTGCCCCGCTCCGCGCCGCCTCGCGCCGCCCGCCCCG
GCTCTGACTGACCGCGTTACTCCCACAGGTGAGCGGGCGGGACGGCCCTTCTCCTCCGGGCTGTAATTAG
CGCTTGGTTTAATGACGGCTCGTTTCTTTTCTGTGGCTGCGTGAAAGCCTTAAAGGGCTCCGGGAGGGCC
CTTTGTGCGGGGGGGAGCGGCTCGGGGGGTGCGTGCGTGTGTGTGTGCGTGGGGAGCGCCGCGTGCGGCC
CGCGCTGCCCGGCGGCTGTGAGCGCTGCGGGCGCGGCGCGGGGCTTTGTGCGCTCCGCGTGTGCGCGAGG
GGAGCGCGGCCGGGGGCGGTGCCCCGCGGTGCGGGGGGGCTGCGAGGGGAACAAAGGCTGCGTGCGGGGT
GTGTGCGTGGGGGGGTGAGCAGGGGGTGTGGGCGCGGCGGTCGGGCTGTAACCCCCCCCTGCACCCCCCT
CCCCGAGTTGCTGAGCACGGCCCGGCTTCGGGTGCGGGGCTCCGTACGGGGCGTGGCGCGGGGCTCGCCG
TGCCGGGCGGGGGGTGGCGGCAGGTGGGGGTGCCGGGCGGGGCGGGGCCGCCTCGGGCCGGGGAGGGCTC
GGGGGAGGGGCGCGGCGGCCCCCGGAGCGCCGGCGGCTGTCGAGGCGCGGCGAGCCGCAGCCATTGCCTT
TTATGGTAATCGTGCGAGAGGGCGCAGGGACTTCCTTTGTCCCAAATCTGTGCGGAGCCGAAATCTGGGA
GGCGCCGCCGCACCCCCTCTAGCGGGCGCGGGGCGAAGCGGTGCGGCGCCGGCAGGAAGGAAATGGGCGG
GGAGGGCCTTCGTGCGTCGCCGCGCCGCCGTCCCCTTCTCCCTCTCCAGCCTCGGGGCTGTCCGCGGGGG
GACGGCTGCCTTCGGGGGGGACGGGGCAGGGCGGGGTTCGGCTTCTGGCGTGTGACCGGCGGCTCTAGAG
CCTCTGCTAACCATGTTCATGCCTTCTTCTTTTTCCTACAGCTCCTGGGCAACGTGCTGGTTATTGTGCT
GTCTCATCATTTTGGCAAAGAATTCCTCGAGATCCACCGGGCGCCACCATGGTGAGCAAGGGCGAGGAGC
TGTTCACCGGGGTGGTGCCCATCCTGGTCGAGCTGGACGGCGACGTAAACGGCCACAAGTTCAGCGTGTC
CGGCGAGGGCGAGGGCGATGCCACCTACGGCAAGCTGACCCTGAAGTTCATCTGCACCACCGGCAAGCTG
CCCGTGCCCTGGCCCACCCTCGTGACCACCCTGACCTACGGCGTGCAGTGCTTCAGCCGCTACCCCGACC
ACATGAAGCAGCACGACTTCTTCAAGTCCGCCATGCCCGAAGGCTACGTCCAGGAGCGCACCATCTTCTT
CAAGGACGACGGCAACTACAAGACCTAACCCAGGGCACCGGTGAATCCAAGTGTCCTCTGATGGTCAAAG
TTCTAGATGCTGTCCGAGGCAGTCCTGCCATCAATGTGGCCATGCATGTGTTCAGAAAGGCTGCTGATGA
CACCTGGGAGCCATTTGCCTCTGGGCGCGCCGAGGTGAAGTTCGAGGGCGACACCCTGGTGAACCGCATC
GAGCTGAAGGGCATCGACTTCAAGGAGGACGGCAACATCCTGGGGCACAAGCTGGAGTACAACTACAACA
GCCACAACGTCTATATCATGGCCGACAAGCAGAAGAACGGCATCAAGGTGAACTTCAAGATCCGCCACAA
CATCGAGGACGGCAGCGTGCAGCTCGCCGACCACTACCAGCAGAACACCCCCATCGGCGACGGCCCCGTG
CTGCTGCCCGACAACCACTACCTGAGCACCCAGTCCGCCCTGAGCAAAGACCCCAACGAGAAGCGCGATC
ACATGGTCCTGCTGGAGTTCGTGACCGCCGCCGGGATCACTCTCGGCATGGACGAGCTGTACAAGTAAAG
CGGCCGCGTCGACGGGCCCGCGGAATTCCGCCCCCCCCCCCTCTCCCTCCCCCCCCCCTAACGTTACTGG
CCGAAGCCGCTTGGAATAAGGCCGGTGTGCGTTTGTCTATATGTTATTTTCCACCATATTGCCGTCTTTT
GGCAATGTGAGGGCCCGGAAACCTGGCCCTGTCTTCTTGACGAGCATTCCTAGGGGTCTTTCCCCTCTCG
CCAAAGGAATGCAAGGTCTGTTGAATGTCGTGAAGGAAGCAGTTCCTCTGGAAGCTTCTTGAAGACAAAC
AACGTCTGTAGCGACCCTTTGCAGGCAGCGGAACCCCCCACCTGGCGACAGGTGCCTCTGCGGCCAAAAG
CCACGTGTATAAGATACACCTGCAAAGGCGGCACAACCCCAGTGCCACGTTGTGAGTTGGATAGTTGTGG
AAAGAGTCAAATGGCTCTCCTCAAGCGTATTCAACAAGGGGCTGAAGGATGCCCAGAAGGTACCCCATTG
TATGGGATCTGATCTGGGGCCTCGGTGCACATGCTTTACATGTGTTTAGTCGAGGTTAAAAAAACGTCTA
GGCCCCCCGAACCACGGGGACGTGGTTTTCCTTTGAAAAACACGATGATAATATGGCCACAACCATGACC
GAGTACAAGCCCACGGTGCGCCTCGCCACCCGCGACGACGTCCCCAGGGCCGTACGCACCCTCGCCGCCG
CGTTCGCCGACTACCCCGCCACGCGCCACACCGTCGATCCGGACCGCCACATCGAGCGGGTCACCGAGCT
GCAAGAACTCTTCCTCACGCGCGTCGGGCTCGACATCGGCAAGGTGTGGGTCGCGGACGACGGCGCCGCG
GTGGCGGTCTGGACCACGCCGGAGAGCGTCGAAGCGGGGGCGGTGTTCGCCGAGATCGGCCCGCGCATGG
CCGAGTTGAGCGGTTCCCGGCTGGCCGCGCAGCAACAGATGGAAGGCCTCCTGGCGCCGCACCGGCCCAA
GGAGCCCGCGTGGTTCCTGGCCACCGTCGGCGTCTCGCCCGACCACCAGGGCAAGGGTCTGGGCAGCGCC
GTCGTGCTCCCCGGAGTGGAGGCGGCCGAGCGCGCCGGGGTGCCCGCCTTCCTGGAGACCTCCGCGCCCC
GCAACCTCCCCTTCTACGAGCGGCTCGGCTTCACCGTCACCGCCGACGTCGAGGTGCCCGAAGGACCGCG
CACCTGGTGCATGACCCGCAAGCCCGGTGCCTGACGCCCGCCCCACGACCCGCAGCGCCCGACCGAAAGG
AGCGCACGACCCCATGCATCGATACCGTCGACCTCGAGGGGGGGCCCGGTACAAGTAAAGCGGCCGCGTC
GACAATCAACCTCTGGATTACAAAATTTGTGAAAGATTGACTGGTATTCTTAACTATGTTGCTCCTTTTA
CGCTATGTGGATACGCTGCTTTAATGCCTTTGTATCATGCTATTGCTTCCCGTATGGCTTTCATTTTCTC
CTCCTTGTATAAATCCTGGTTGCTGTCTCTTTATGAGGAGTTGTGGCCCGTTGTCAGGCAACGTGGCGTG
GTGTGCACTGTGTTTGCTGACGCAACCCCCACTGGTTGGGGCATTGCCACCACCTGTCAGCTCCTTTCCG
GGACTTTCGCTTTCCCCCTCCCTATTGCCACGGCGGAACTCATCGCCGCCTGCCTTGCCCGCTGCTGGAC
AGGGGCTCGGCTGTTGGGCACTGACAATTCCGTGGTGTTGTCGGGGAAGCTGACGTCCTTTCCATGGCTG
CTCGCCTGTGTTGCCACCTGGATTCTGCGCGGGACGTCCTTCTGCTACGTCCCTTCGGCCCTCAATCCAG
CGGACCTTCCTTCCCGCGGCCTGCTGCCGGCTCTGCGGCCTCTTCCGCGTCTTCGCCTTCGCCCTCAGAC
GAGTCGGATCTCCCTTTGGGCCGCCTCCCCGCCTGGAATTCGAGCTCGGTACCTTTAAGACCAATGACTT
ACAAGGCAGCTGTAGATCTTAGCCACTTTTTAAAAGAAAAGGGGGGACTGGAAGGGCTAATTCACTCCCA
ACGAAGACAAGATCTGCTTTTTGCTTGTACTGGGTCTCTCTGGTTAGACCAGATCTGAGCCTGGGAGCTC
TCTGGCTAACTAGGGAACCCACTGCTTAAGCCTCAATAAAGCTTGCCTTGAGTGCTTCAAGTAGTGTGTG
CCCGTCTGTTGTGTGACTCTGGTAACTAGAGATCCCTCAGACCCTTTTAGTCAGTGTGGAAAATCTCTAG
CAGTAGTAGTTCATGTCATCTTATTATTCAGTATTTATAACTTGCAAAGAAATGAATATCAGAGAGTGAG
AGGAACTTGTTTATTGCAGCTTATAATGGTTACAAATAAAGCAATAGCATCACAAATTTCACAAATAAAG
CATTTTTTTCACTGCATTCTAGTTGTGGTTTGTCCAAACTCATCAATGTATCTTATCATGTCTGGCTCTA
GCTATCCCGCCCCTAACTCCGCCCAGTTCCGCCCATTCTCCGCCCCATGGCTGACTAATTTTTTTTATTT
ATGCAGAGGCCGAGGCCGCCTCGGCCTCTGAGCTATTCCAGAAGTAGTGAGGAGGCTTTTTTGGAGGCCT
AGGCTTTTGCGTCGAGACGTACCCAATTCGCCCTATAGTGAGTCGTATTACGCGCGCTCACTGGCCGTCG
TTTTACAACGTCGTGACTGGGAAAACCCTGGCGTTACCCAACTTAATCGCCTTGCAGCACATCCCCCTTT
CGCCAGCTGGCGTAATAGCGAAGAGGCCCGCACCGATCGCCCTTCCCAACAGTTGCGCAGCCTGAATGGC
GAATGGCGCG
[124 nt withheld, positions 7291-7414]
C
[91 nt withheld, positions 7416-7506]
A
[49 nt withheld, positions 7508-7556]
CCTTTGACGTTGGAGTCCACGTTCTTT
[37 nt withheld, positions 7584-7620]
ACCCTATCTCGGTCTATTCTTTTGATTTATAAGGGATTTTGCCGATTTCGGCCTATTGGTTAAAAAATGA
GCTGATTTAACAAAAATTTAACGCGAATTTTAACAAAATATTAACGTTTACAATTTCCCAGGTGGCACTT
TTCGGGGAAATGTGCGCGGAACCCCTATTTGTTTATTTTTCTAAATACATTCAAATATGTATCCGCTCAT
GAGACAATAACCCTGATAAATGCTTCAATAATATTGAAAAAGGAAGAGTATGAGTATTCAACATTTCCGT
GTCGCCCTTATTCCCTTTTTTGCGGCATTTTGCCTTCCTGTTTTTGCTCACCCAGAAACGCTGGTGAAAG
TAAAAGATGCTGAAGATCAGTTGGGTGCACGAGTGGGTTACATCGAACTGGATCTCAACAGCGGTAAGAT
CCTTGAGAGTTTTCGCCCCGAAGAACGTTTTCCAATGATGAGCACTTTTAAAGTTCTGCTATGTGGCGCG
GTATTATCCCGTATTGACGCCGGGCAAGAGCAACTCGGTCGCCGCATACACTATTCTCAGAATGACTTGG
TTGAGTACTCACCAGTCACAGAAAAGCATCTTACGGATGGCATGACAGTAAGAGAATTATGCAGTGCTGC
CATAACCATGAGTGATAACACTGCGGCCAACTTACTTCTGACAACGATCGGAGGACCGAAGGAGCTAACC
GCTTTTTTGCACAACATGGGGGATCATGTAACTCGCCTTGATCGTTGGGAACCGGAGCTGAATGAAGCCA
TACCAAACGACGAGCGTGACACCACGATGCCTGTAGCAATGGCAACAACGTTGCGCAAACTATTAACTGG
CGAACTACTTACTCTAGCTTCCCGGCAACAATTAATAGACTGGATGGAGGCGGATAAAGTTGCAGGACCA
CTTCTGCGCTCGGCCCTTCCGGCTGGCTGGTTTATTGCTGATAAATCTGGAGCCGGTGAGCGTGGGTCTC
GCGGTATCATTGCAGCACTGGGGCCAGATGGTAAGCCCTCCCGTATCGTAGTTATCTACACGACGGGGAG
TCAGGCAACTATGGATGAACGAAATAGACAGATCGCTGAGATAGGTGCCTCACTGATTAAGCATTGGTAA
CTGTCAGACCAAGTTTACTCATATATACTTTAGATTGATTTAAAACTTCATTTTTAATTTAAAAGGATCT
AGGTGAAGATCCTTTTTGATAATCTCATGACCAAAATCCCTTAACGTGAGTTTTCGTTCCACTGAGCGTC
AGACCCCGTAGAAAAGATCAAAGGATCTTCTTGAGATCCTTTTTTTCTGCGCGTAATCTGCTGCTTGCAA
ACAAAAAAACCACCGCTACCAGCGGTGGTTTGTTTGCCGGATCAAGAGCTACCAACTCTTTTTCCGAAGG
TAACTGGCTTCAGCAGAGCGCAGATACCAAATACTGTCCTTCTAGTGTAGCCGTAGTTAGGCCACCACTT
CAAGAACTCTGTAGCACCGCCTACATACCTCGCTCTGCTAATCCTGTTACCAGTGGCTGCTGCCAGTGGC
GATAAGTCGTGTCTTACCGGGTTGGACTCAAGACGATAGTTACCGGATAAGGCGCAGCGGTCGGGCTGAA
CGGGGGGTTCGTGCACACAGCCCAGCTTGGAGCGAACGACCTACACCGAACTGAGATACCTACAGCGTGA
GCTATGAGAAAGCGCCACGCTTCCCGAAGGGAGAAAGGCGGACAGGTATCCGGTAAGCGGCAGGGTCGGA
ACAGGAGAGCGCACGAGGGAGCTTCCAGGGGGAAACGCCTGGTATCTTTATAGTCCTGTCGGGTTTCGCC
ACCTCTGACTTGAGCGTCGATTTTTGTGATGCTCGTCAGGGGGGCGGAGCCTATGGAAAAACGCCAGCAA
CGCGGCCTTTTTACGGTTCCTGGCCTTTTGCTGGCCTTTTGCTCACATGTTCTTTCCTGCGTTATCCCCT
GATTCTGTGGATAACCGTATTACCGCCTTTGAGTGAGCTGATACCGCTCGCCGCAGCCGAACGACCGAGC
GCAGCGAGTCAGTGAGCGAGGAAGCGGAAGAGCGCCCAATACGCAAACCGCCTCTCCCCGCGCGTTGGCC
GATTCATTAATGCAGCTGGCACGACAGGTTTCCCGACTGGAAAGCGGGCAGTGAGCGCAACGCAATTAAT
GTGAGTTAGCTCACTCATTAGGCACCCCAGGCTTTACACTTTATGCTTCCGGCTCGTATGTTGTGTGGAA
TTGTGAGCGGATAACAATTTCACACAGGAAACAGCTATGACCATGATTACGCCAAGCGCGCAATTAACCC
TCACTAAAGGGAACAAAAGCTGGAGCTGCA
