>Addgene plasmid #86009 | Lenti CGIP + TTR target | addgene partial sequence | sequence record 170081 | Addgene Partial NGS Result
TGGTTATTGTGCTGTCTCATCATTTTGGCAAAGAATTCCTCGAGATCCACCGGGCGCCACCATGGTGAGC
AAGGGCGAGGAGCTGTTCACCGGGGTGGTGCCCATCCTGGTCGAGCTGGACGGCGACGTAAACGGCCACA
AGTTCAGCGTGTCCGGCGAGGGCGAGGGCGATGCCACCTACGGCAAGCTGACCCTGAAGTTCATCTGCAC
CACCGGCAAGCTGCCCGTGCCCTGGCCCACCCTCGTGACCACCCTGACCTACGGCGTGCAGTGCTTCAGC
CGCTACCCCGACCACATGAAGCAGCACGACTTCTTCAAGTCCGCCATGCCCGAAGGCTACGTCCAGGAGC
GCACCATCTTCTTCAAGGACGACGGCAACTACAAGACCTAACCCAGGGCACCGGTGAATCCAAGTGTCCT
CTGATGGTCAAAGTTCTAGATGCTGTCCGAGGCAGTCCTGCCATCAATGTGGCCATGCATGTGTTCAGAA
AGGCTGCTGATGACACCTGGGAGCCATTTGCCTCTGGGCGCGCCGAGGTGAAGTTCGAGGGCGACACCCT
GGTGAACCGCATCGAGCTGAAGGGCATCGACTTCAAGGAGGACGGCAACATCCTGGGGCACAAGCTGGAG
TACAACTACAACAGCCACAACGTCTATATCATGGCCGACAAGCAGAAGAACGGCATCAAGGTGAACTTCA
AGATCCGCCACAACATCGAGGACGGCAGCGTGCAGCTCGCCGACCACTACCAGCAGAACACCCCCATCGG
CGACGGCCCCGTGCTGCTGCCCGACAACCACTACCTGAGCACCCAGTCCGCCCTGAGCAAAGACCCCAAC
GAGAAGCGCGATCACATGGTCCTGCTGGAGTTCGTGACCGCCGCCGGGATCACTCTCGGCATGGACGAGC
TGTACAAGTAAAGCGGCCGCGTCGACGGGCCCGCGGAATTCCGCCCCCCCCCCCTCTCCCTCCCCCCCCC
CTAACGTTACTGGCCGAAGCCGCTTGGAATAAGGCCGGTGTGCGTTTGTCTATATGTTATTTTCCACCAT
ATTGCCGTCTTTTGGCAATGTGAGGGCCCGGAAACCTGGCCCTGTCTTCTTGACGAGCATTCCTAGGGGT
CTTTCCCCTCTCGCCAAAGGAATGCAAGGTCTGTTGAATGTCGTGAAGGAAGCAGTTCCTCTGGAAGCTT
CTTGAAGACAAACAACGTCTGTAGCGACCCTTTGCAGGCAGCGGAACCCCCCACCTGGCGACAGGTGCCT
CTGCGGCCAAAAGCCACGTGTATAAGATACACCTGCAAAGGCGGCACAACCCCAGTGCCACGTTGTGAGT
TGGATAGTTGTGGAAAGAGTCAAATGGCTCTCCTCAAGCGTATTCAACAAGGGGCTGAAGGATGCCCAGA
AGGTACCCCATTGTATGGGATCTGATCTGGGGCCTCGGTGCACATGCTTTACATGTGTTTAGTCGAGGTT
AAAAAAACGTCTAGGCCCCCCGAACCACGGGGACGTGGTTTTCCTTTGAAAAACACGATGATAATATGGC
CACAACCATGACCGAGTACAAGCCCACGGTGCGCCTCGCCACCCGCGACGACGTCCCCAGGGCCGTACGC
ACCCTCGCCGCCGCGTTCGCCGACTACCCCGCCACGCGCCACACCGTCGATCCGGACCGCCACATCGAGC
GGGTCACCGAGCTGCAAGAACTCTTCCTCACGCGCGTCGGGCTCGACATCGGCAAGGTGTGGGTCGCGGA
CGACGGCGCCGCGGTGGCGGTCTGGACCACGCCGGAGAGCGTCGAAGCGGGGGCGGTGTTCGCCGAGATC
GGCCCGCGCATGGCCGAGTTGAGCGGTTCCCGGCTGGCCGCGCAGCAACAGATGGAAGGCCTCCTGGCGC
CGCACCGGCCCAAGGAGCCCGCGTGGTTCCTGGCCACCGTCGGCGTCTCGCCCGACCACCAGGGCAAGGG
TCTGGGCAGCGCCGTCGTGCTCCCCGGAGTGGAGGCGGCCGAGCGCGCCGGGGTGCCCGCCTTCCTGGAG
ACCTCCGCGCCCCGCAACCTCCCCTTCTACGAGCGGCTCGGCTTCACCGTCACCGCCGACGTCGAGGTGC
CCGAAGGACCGCGCACCTGGTGCATGACCCGCAAGCCCGGTGCCTGACGCCCGCCCCACGACCCGCAGCG
CCCGACCGAAAGGAGCGCACGACCCCATGCATCGATACCGTCGACCTCGAGGGGGGGCCCGGTACAAGTA
AAGCGGCCGCGTCGACAATCAACCTCTGGATTACAAAATTTGTGAAAGATTGACTGGTATTCTTAACTAT
GTTGCTCCTTTTACGCTATGTGGATACGCTGCTTTAATGCCTTTGTATCATGCTATTGCTTCCCGTATGG
CTTTCATTTTCTCCTCCTTGTATAAATCCTGGTTGCTGTCTCTTTATGAGGAGTTGTGGCCCGTTGTCAG
GCAACGTGGCGTGGTGTGCACTGTGTTTGCTGACGCAACCCCCACTGGTTGGGGCATTGCCACCACCTGT
CAGCTCCTTTCCGGGACTTTCGCTTTCCCCCTCCCTATTGCCACGGCGGAACTCATCGCCGCCTGCCTTG
CCCGCTGCTGGACAGGGGCTCGGCTGTTGGGCACTGACAATTCCGTGGTGTTGTCGGGGAAGCTGACGTC
CTTTCCATGGCTGCTCGCCTGTGTTGCCACCTGGATTCTGCGCGGGACGTCCTTCTGCTACGTCCCTTCG
GCCCTCAATCCAGCGGACCTTCCTTCCCGCGGCCTGCTGCCGGCTCTGCGGCCTCTTCCGCGTCTTCGCC
TTCGCCCTCAGACGAGTCGGATCTCCCTTTGGGCCGCCTCCCCGCCTGGAATTCGAGCTCGGTACCTTTA
AGACCAATGACTTACAAGGCAGCTGTAGATCTTAGCCACTTTTTAAAAGAAAAGGGGGGACTGGAAGGGC
TAATTCACTCCCAACGAAGACAAGATCTGCTTTTTGCTTGTACTGGGTCTCTCTGGTTAGACCAGATCTG
AGCCTGGGAGCTCTCTGGCTAACTAGGGAACCCACTGCTTAAGCCTCAATAAAGCTTGCCTTGAGTGCTT
CAAGTAGTGTGTGCCCGTCTGTTGTGTGACTCTGGTAACTAGAGATCCCTCAGACCCTTTTAGTCAGTGT
GGAAAATCTCTAGCAGTAGTAGTTCATGTCATCTTATTATTCAGTATTTATAACTTGCAAAGAAATGAAT
ATCAGAGAGTGAGAGGAACTTGTTTATTGCAGCTTATAATGGTTACAAATAAAGCAATAGCATCACAAAT
TTCACAAATAAAGCATTTTTTTCACTGCATTCTAGTTGTGGTTTGTCCAAACTCATCAATGTATCTTATC
ATGTCTGGCTCTAGCTATCCCGCCCCTAACTCCGCCCAGTTCCGCCCATTCTCCGCCCCATGGCTGACTA
ATTTTTTTTATTTATGCAGAGGCCGAGGCCGCCTCGGCCTCTGAGCTATTCCAGAAGTAGTGAGGAGGCT
TTTTTGGAGGCCTAGGCTTTTGCGTCGAGACGTACCCAATTCGCCCTATAGTGAGTCGTATTACGCGCGC
TCACTGGCCGTCGTTTTACAACGTCGTGACTGGGAAAACCCTGGCGTTACCCAACTTAATCGCCTTGCAG
CACATCCCCCTTTCGCCAGCTGGCGTAATAGCGAAGAGGCCCGCACCGATCGCCCTTCCCAACAGTTGCG
CAGCCTGAATGGCGAATGGCGCG
[124 nt withheld, positions 3734-3857]
C
[91 nt withheld, positions 3859-3949]
A
[49 nt withheld, positions 3951-3999]
CCTTTGACGTTGGAGTCCACGTTCTTT
[37 nt withheld, positions 4027-4063]
ACCCTATCTCGGTCTATTCTTTTGATTTATAAGGGATTTTGCCGATTTCGGCCTATTGGTTAAAAAATGA
GCTGATTTAACAAAAATTTAACGCGAATTTTAACAAAATATTAACGTTTACAATTTCCCAGGTGGCACTT
TTCGGGGAAATGTGCGCGGAACCCCTATTTGTTTATTTTTCTAAATACATTCAAATATGTATCCGCTCAT
GAGACAATAACCCTGATAAATGCTTCAATAATATTGAAAAAGGAAGAGTATGAGTATTCAACATTTCCGT
GTCGCCCTTATTCCCTTTTTTGCGGCATTTTGCCTTCCTGTTTTTGCTCACCCAGAAACGCTGGTGAAAG
TAAAAGATGCTGAAGATCAGTTGGGTGCACGAGTGGGTTACATCGAACTGGATCTCAACAGCGGTAAGAT
CCTTGAGAGTTTTCGCCCCGAAGAACGTTTTCCAATGATGAGCACTTTTAAAGTTCTGCTATGTGGCGCG
GTATTATCCCGTATTGACGCCGGGCAAGAGCAACTCGGTCGCCGCATACACTATTCTCAGAATGACTTGG
TTGAGTACTCACCAGTCACAGAAAAGCATCTTACGGATGGCATGACAGTAAGAGAATTATGCAGTGCTGC
CATAACCATGAGTGATAACACTGCGGCCAACTTACTTCTGACAACGATCGGAGGACCGAAGGAGCTAACC
GCTTTTTTGCACAACATGGGGGATCATGTAACTCGCCTTGATCGTTGGGAACCGGAGCTGAATGAAGCCA
TACCAAACGACGAGCGTGACACCACGATGCCTGTAGCAATGGCAACAACGTTGCGCAAACTATTAACTGG
CGAACTACTTACTCTAGCTTCCCGGCAACAATTAATAGACTGGATGGAGGCGGATAAAGTTGCAGGACCA
CTTCTGCGCTCGGCCCTTCCGGCTGGCTGGTTTATTGCTGATAAATCTGGAGCCGGTGAGCGTGGGTCTC
GCGGTATCATTGCAGCACTGGGGCCAGATGGTAAGCCCTCCCGTATCGTAGTTATCTACACGACGGGGAG
TCAGGCAACTATGGATGAACGAAATAGACAGATCGCTGAGATAGGTGCCTCACTGATTAAGCATTGGTAA
CTGTCAGACCAAGTTTACTCATATATACTTTAGATTGATTTAAAACTTCATTTTTAATTTAAAAGGATCT
AGGTGAAGATCCTTTTTGATAATCTCATGACCAAAATCCCTTAACGTGAGTTTTCGTTCCACTGAGCGTC
AGACCCCGTAGAAAAGATCAAAGGATCTTCTTGAGATCCTTTTTTTCTGCGCGTAATCTGCTGCTTGCAA
ACAAAAAAACCACCGCTACCAGCGGTGGTTTGTTTGCCGGATCAAGAGCTACCAACTCTTTTTCCGAAGG
TAACTGGCTTCAGCAGAGCGCAGATACCAAATACTGTCCTTCTAGTGTAGCCGTAGTTAGGCCACCACTT
CAAGAACTCTGTAGCACCGCCTACATACCTCGCTCTGCTAATCCTGTTACCAGTGGCTGCTGCCAGTGGC
GATAAGTCGTGTCTTACCGGGTTGGACTCAAGACGATAGTTACCGGATAAGGCGCAGCGGTCGGGCTGAA
CGGGGGGTTCGTGCACACAGCCCAGCTTGGAGCGAACGACCTACACCGAACTGAGATACCTACAGCGTGA
GCTATGAGAAAGCGCCACGCTTCCCGAAGGGAGAAAGGCGGACAGGTATCCGGTAAGCGGCAGGGTCGGA
ACAGGAGAGCGCACGAGGGAGCTTCCAGGGGGAAACGCCTGGTATCTTTATAGTCCTGTCGGGTTTCGCC
ACCTCTGACTTGAGCGTCGATTTTTGTGATGCTCGTCAGGGGGGCGGAGCCTATGGAAAAACGCCAGCAA
CGCGGCCTTTTTACGGTTCCTGGCCTTTTGCTGGCCTTTTGCTCACATGTTCTTTCCTGCGTTATCCCCT
GATTCTGTGGATAACCGTATTACCGCCTTTGAGTGAGCTGATACCGCTCGCCGCAGCCGAACGACCGAGC
GCAGCGAGTCAGTGAGCGAGGAAGCGGAAGAGCGCCCAATACGCAAACCGCCTCTCCCCGCGCGTTGGCC
GATTCATTAATGCAGCTGGCACGACAGGTTTCCCGACTGGAAAGCGGGCAGTGAGCGCAACGCAATTAAT
GTGAGTTAGCTCACTCATTAGGCACCCCAGGCTTTACACTTTATGCTTCCGGCTCGTATGTTGTGTGGAA
TTGTGAGCGGATAACAATTTCACACAGGAAACAGCTATGACCATGATTACGCCAAGCGCGCAATTAACCC
TCACTAAAGGGAACAAAAGCTGGAGCTGCAAGCTTAATGTAGTCTTATGCAATACTCTTGTAGTCTTGCA
ACATGGTAACGATGAGTTAGCAACATGCCTTACAAGGAGAGAAAAAGCACCGTGCATGCCGATTGGTGGA
AGTAAGGTGGTACGATCGTGCCTTATTAGGAAGGCAACAGACGGGTCTGACATGGATTGGACGAACCACT
GAATTGCCGCATTGCAGAGATATTGTATTTAAGTGCCTAGCTCGATACAATAAACGGGTCTCTCTGGTTA
GACCAGATCTGAGCCTGGGAGCTCTCTGGCTAACTAGGGAACCCACTGCTTAAGCCTCAATAAAGCTTGC
CTTGAGTGCTTCAAGTAGTGTGTGCCCGTCTGTTGTGTGACTCTGGTAACTAGAGATCCCTCAGACCCTT
TTAGTCAGTGTGGAAAATCTCTAGCAGTGGCGCCCGAACAGGGACCTGAAAGCGAAAGGGAAACCAGAGC
TCTCTCGACGCAGGACTCGGCTTGCTGAAGCGCGCACGGCAAGAGGCGAGGGGCGGCGACTGGTGAGTAC
GCCAAAAATTTTGACTAGCGGAGGCTAGAAGGAGAGAGATGGGTGCGAGAGCGTCAGTATTAAGCGGGGG
AGAATTAGATCGCGATGGGAAAAAATTCGGTTAAGGCCAGGGGGAAAGAAAAAATATAAATTAAAACATA
TAGTATGGGCAAGCAGGGAGCTAGAACGATTCGCAGTTAATCCTGGCCTGTTAGAAACATCAGAAGGCTG
TAGACAAATACTGGGACAGCTACAACCATCCCTTCAGACAGGATCAGAAGAACTTAGATCATTATATAAT
ACAGTAGCAACCCTCTATTGTGTGCATCAAAGGATAGAGATAAAAGACACCAAGGAAGCTTTAGACAAGA
TAGAGGAAGAGCAAAACAAAAGTAAGACCACCGCACAGCAAGCGGCCGCTGATCTTCAGACCTGGAGGAG
GAGATATGAGGGACAATTGGAGAAGTGAATTATATAAATATAAAGTAGTAAAAATTGAACCATTAGGAGT
AGCACCCACCAAGGCAAAGAGAAGAGTGGTGCAGAGAGAAAAAAGAGCAGTGGGAATAGGAGCTTTGTTC
CTTGGGTTCTTGGGAGCAGCAGGAAGCACTATGGGCGCAGCCTCAATGACGCTGACGGTACAGGCCAGAC
AATTATTGTCTGGTATAGTGCAGCAGCAGAACAATTTGCTGAGGGCTATTGAGGCGCAACAGCATCTGTT
GCAACTCACAGTCTGGGGCATCAAGCAGCTCCAGGCAAGAATCCTGGCTGTGGAAAGATACCTAAAGGAT
CAACAGCTCCTGGGGATTTGGGGTTGCTCTGGAAAACTCATTTGCACCACTGCTGTGCCTTGGAATGCTA
GTTGGAGTAATAAATCTCTGGAACAGATTTGGAATCACACGACCTGGATGGAGTGGGACAGAGAAATTAA
CAATTACACAAGCTTAATACACTCCTTAATTGAAGAATCGCAAAACCAGCAAGAAAAGAATGAACAAGAA
TTATTGGAATTAGATAAATGGGCAAGTTTGTGGAATTGGTTTAACATAACAAATTGGCTGTGGTATATAA
AATTATTCATAATGATAGTAGGAGGCTTGGTAGGTTTAAGAATAGTTTTTGCTGTACTTTCTATAGTGAA
TAGAGTTAGGCAGGGATATTCACCATTATCGTTTCAGACCCACCTCCCAACCCCGAGGGGACCCGACAGG
CCCGAAGGAATAGAAGAAGAAGGTGGAGAGAGAGACAGAGACAGATCCATTCGATTAGTGAACGGATCTC
GACGGTATCGGTTAACTTTTAAAAGAAAAGGGGGGATTGGGGGGTACAGTGCAGGGGAAAGAATAGTAGA
CATAATAGCAACAGACATACAAACTAAAGAATTACAAAAACAAATTACAAAAATTCAAAATTTTATC
